Addgene plasmid #41083: FUW-TetO-Dmrt1
Depositing lab: Rudolf Jaenisch. Depositing organization: Whitehead Institute for Biomedical Research. Publication: Direct Reprogramming of Fibroblasts into Embryonic Sertoli-like Cells by Defined Factors. Buganim Y, Itskovich E, Hu YC, Cheng AW, Ganz K, Sarkar S, Fu D, Welstead GG, Page DC, Jaenisch R. Cell Stem Cell. 2012 Sep 7;11(3):373-86. 10.1016/j.stem.2012.07.019 PubMed 22958931.
Backbone
  Vector backbone: FUW-TetO
  Backbone size w/o insert (bp): 8339
  Total vector size (bp): 9539
  Vector type: Mammalian Expression, Lentiviral
Growth in bacteria
  Bacterial resistance: Ampicillin, 100 μg/mL
  Growth temperature: 37°C
  Growth strain: Stbl3
  Copy number: High Copy
Gene/Insert
  Gene/Insert name: Dmrt1
  Species: M. musculus (mouse)
  Insert size (bp): 1200
  Entrez Gene: Dmrt1
  Promoter: TetO + minimal CMV
  Cloning method: Restriction Enzyme; 5′ cloning site EcoRI (destroyed during cloning); 3′ cloning site EcoRI (destroyed during cloning)
  Sequencing primers: 5′ CGC CTG GAG ACG CCA TCC ACG CTG; 3′ AGA ATA CCA GTC AAT CTT TCA C
Terms and licenses: Academic/Nonprofit Terms; Industry Terms: Not Available to Industry
How to cite: FUW-TetO-Dmrt1 was a gift from Rudolf Jaenisch (Addgene plasmid # 41083 ; http://n2t.net/addgene:41083 ; RRID:Addgene_41083)
