[The description below was written by a language model from this plasmid's Addgene catalogue record and the feature table of its GenBank file.]
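Description:
FUW-TetO-Dmrt1 is an HIV-1-based lentiviral transfer plasmid for doxycycline-inducible expression of mouse Dmrt1 in mammalian cells. It is built on the FUW-TetO backbone and is about 9.5 kb in total (9539 bp in the catalogue, 9512 bp in the held sequence record). In bacteria it replicates from a high-copy ColE1/pUC-type origin and is selected with ampicillin through the bla gene. An f1 origin is also present. Outside the viral genome, the backbone carries an SV40 promoter/origin and EM7 promoter driving a BleoR (Zeocin resistance) cassette with an SV40 poly(A) signal. This cassette is not packaged into virus.

A CMV enhancer/promoter replaces the upstream part of the 5′ LTR, so it drives transcription of the viral genomic RNA in packaging cells. This is followed by the truncated LTR, the Psi packaging signal, the RRE for Rev-dependent nuclear export and the cPPT/CTS element. The internal expression cassette consists of a tetracycline response element with seven tetO copies fused to a minimal CMV promoter, so transcription depends on a tetracycline-controlled transactivator, which this plasmid does not encode. The roughly 1.2 kb Dmrt1 insert was cloned at EcoRI sites that were destroyed in the process. It is not annotated in the feature table but corresponds to the unannotated gap between the minimal promoter and the WPRE, which enhances transcript expression. A second truncated LTR and a bGH poly(A) signal close the viral unit. No tag or reporter is recorded.

The associated publication used defined factors to directly reprogram fibroblasts into embryonic Sertoli-like cells, and this vector delivers Dmrt1 as one such inducible factor.
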