LOCUS       Exported 9512 bp ds-DNA circular SYN 27-MAY-2022
DEFINITION  synthetic circular DNA
ACCESSION   .
VERSION     .
KEYWORDS    FUW-TetO-Dmrt1
SOURCE      synthetic DNA construct
  ORGANISM  synthetic DNA construct
REFERENCE   1 (bases 1 to 9512)
  AUTHORS   Buganim Y, Itskovich E, Hu YC, Cheng AW, Ganz K, Sarkar S, Fu D,
            Welstead GG, Page DC, Jaenisch R
  TITLE     Direct Reprogramming of Fibroblasts into Embryonic Sertoli-like
            Cells by Defined Factors.
  JOURNAL   Cell Stem Cell. 2012 Sep 7;11(3):373-86.
  PUBMED    22958931
REFERENCE   2 (bases 1 to 9512)
  AUTHORS   .
  TITLE     Direct Submission
  JOURNAL   Exported May 27, 2022 from SnapGene Server 1.1.58
            http://www.snapgene.com
FEATURES             Location/Qualifiers
     source          1..9512
                     /organism="synthetic DNA construct"
                     /mol_type="other DNA"
     enhancer        130..509
                     /label=CMV enhancer
                     /note="human cytomegalovirus immediate early enhancer"
     promoter        511..709
                     /label=CMV promoter
                     /note="human cytomegalovirus (CMV) immediate early
                     promoter"
     primer_bind     664..684
                     /label=CMV-F
                     /note="Human CMV immediate early promoter, forward primer"
     LTR             727..907
                     /label=5' LTR (truncated)
                     /note="truncated 5' long terminal repeat (LTR) from HIV-1"
     misc_feature    954..1079
                     /label=HIV-1 Psi
                     /note="packaging signal of human immunodeficiency virus
                     type 1"
     misc_feature    1572..1805
                     /label=RRE
                     /note="The Rev response element (RRE) of HIV-1 allows for
                     Rev-dependent mRNA export from the nucleus to the
                     cytoplasm."
     CDS             1990..2034
                     /codon_start=1
                     /product="antigenic peptide corresponding to amino acids
                     655 to 669 of the HIV envelope protein gp41 (Lutje Hulsik
                     et al., 2013)"
                     /label=gp41 peptide
                     /note="recognized by the 2H10 single-chain llama nanobody"
                     /translation="KNEQELLELDKWASL"
     misc_feature    2332..2449
                     /label=cPPT/CTS
                     /note="central polypurine tract and central termination
                     sequence of HIV-1"
     protein_bind    2506..2776
                     /label=tetracycline response element
                     /bound_moiety="tetracycline repressor TetR"
                     /note="contains seven copies of the tetracycline operator
                     tetO"
     promoter        2809..2847
                     /label=minimal CMV promoter
                     /note="human cytomegalovirus (CMV) immediate early
                     promoter"
     primer_bind     2844..2868
                     /label=LNCX
                     /note="Human CMV promoter, forward primer"
     misc_feature    4096..4684
                     /label=WPRE
                     /note="woodchuck hepatitis virus posttranscriptional
                     regulatory element"
     primer_bind     complement(4149..4169)
                     /label=WPRE-R
                     /note="WPRE, reverse primer"
     CDS             complement(4567..4578)
                     /codon_start=1
                     /product="Factor Xa recognition and cleavage site"
                     /label=Factor Xa site
                     /translation="IEGR"
     primer_bind     complement(4687..4703)
                     /label=KS primer
                     /note="common sequencing primer, one of multiple similar
                     variants"
     primer_bind     complement(4688..4704)
                     /label=pBluescriptKS
                     /note="For pBluescript vector"
     LTR             5209..5389
                     /label=5' LTR (truncated)
                     /note="truncated 5' long terminal repeat (LTR) from HIV-1"
     primer_bind     complement(5415..5432)
                     /label=BGH-rev
                     /note="Bovine growth hormone terminator, reverse primer.
                     Also called BGH reverse"
     polyA_signal    5421..5645
                     /label=bGH poly(A) signal
                     /note="bovine growth hormone polyadenylation signal"
     rep_origin      5691..6119
                     /direction=RIGHT
                     /label=f1 ori
                     /note="f1 bacteriophage origin of replication; arrow
                     indicates direction of (+) strand synthesis"
     primer_bind     complement(5778..5797)
                     /label=F1ori-R
                     /note="F1 origin, reverse primer"
     primer_bind     5988..6009
                     /label=F1ori-F
                     /note="F1 origin, forward primer"
     primer_bind     complement(6128..6148)
                     /label=pBABE 3'
                     /note="SV40 enhancer, reverse primer for pBABE vectors"
     promoter        6133..6462
                     /label=SV40 promoter
                     /note="SV40 enhancer and early promoter"
     rep_origin      6313..6448
                     /label=SV40 ori
                     /note="SV40 origin of replication"
     primer_bind     6375..6394
                     /label=SV40pro-F
                     /note="SV40 promoter/origin, forward primer"
     promoter        6510..6557
                     /label=EM7 promoter
                     /note="synthetic bacterial promoter "
     CDS             6576..6950
                     /codon_start=1
                     /gene="Sh ble from Streptoalloteichus hindustanus"
                     /product="antibiotic-binding protein"
                     /label=BleoR
                     /note="confers resistance to bleomycin, phleomycin, and
                     Zeocin(TM)"
                     /translation="MAKLTSAVPVLTARDVAGAVEFWTDRLGFSRDFVEDDFAGVVRDD
                     VTLFISAVQDQVVPDNTLAWVWVRGLDELYAEWSEVVSTNFRDASGPAMTEIGEQPWGR
                     EFALRDPAGNCVHFVAEEQD"
     polyA_signal    7080..7201
                     /label=SV40 poly(A) signal
                     /note="SV40 polyadenylation signal"
     primer_bind     complement(7117..7136)
                     /label=SV40pA-R
                     /note="SV40 polyA, reverse primer"
     primer_bind     7171..7190
                     /label=EBV-rev
                     /note="SV40 polyA terminator, reverse primer"
     primer_bind     complement(7250..7266)
                     /label=M13 rev
                     /note="common sequencing primer, one of multiple similar
                     variants"
     primer_bind     complement(7250..7266)
                     /label=M13 Reverse
                     /note="In lacZ gene. Also called M13-rev"
     primer_bind     complement(7263..7285)
                     /label=M13/pUC Reverse
                     /note="In lacZ gene"
     protein_bind    7274..7290
                     /label=lac operator
                     /bound_moiety="lac repressor encoded by lacI"
                     /note="The lac repressor binds to the lac operator to
                     inhibit transcription in E. coli. This inhibition can be
                     relieved by adding lactose or
                     isopropyl-beta-D-thiogalactopyranoside (IPTG)."
     promoter        complement(7298..7328)
                     /label=lac promoter
                     /note="promoter for the E. coli lac operon"
     protein_bind    7343..7364
                     /label=CAP binding site
                     /bound_moiety="E. coli catabolite activator protein"
                     /note="CAP binding activates transcription in the presence
                     of cAMP."
     primer_bind     complement(7481..7498)
                     /label=L4440
                     /note="L4440 vector, forward primer"
     rep_origin      complement(7652..8240)
                     /direction=LEFT
                     /label=ori
                     /note="high-copy-number ColE1/pMB1/pBR322/pUC origin of
                     replication"
     primer_bind     complement(7732..7751)
                     /label=pBR322ori-F
                     /note="pBR322 origin, forward primer"
     CDS             complement(8411..9271)
                     /codon_start=1
                     /gene="bla"
                     /product="beta-lactamase"
                     /label=AmpR
                     /note="confers resistance to ampicillin, carbenicillin, and
                     related antibiotics"
                     /translation="MSIQHFRVALIPFFAAFCLPVFAHPETLVKVKDAEDQLGARVGYI
                     ELDLNSGKILESFRPEERFPMMSTFKVLLCGAVLSRIDAGQEQLGRRIHYSQNDLVEYS
                     PVTEKHLTDGMTVRELCSAAITMSDNTAANLLLTTIGGPKELTAFLHNMGDHVTRLDRW
                     EPELNEAIPNDERDTTMPVAMATTLRKLLTGELLTLASRQQLIDWMEADKVAGPLLRSA
                     LPAGWFIADKSGAGERGSRGIIAALGPDGKPSRIVVIYTTGSQATMDERNRQIAEIGAS
                     LIKHW"
     primer_bind     9034..9053
                     /label=Amp-R
                     /note="Ampicillin resistance gene, reverse primer"
     promoter        complement(9272..9376)
                     /gene="bla"
                     /label=AmpR promoter
     primer_bind     complement(9451..9470)
                     /label=pRS-marker
                     /note="pRS vectors, use to sequence yeast selectable
                     marker"
ORIGIN
        1 tcgctgagta gtgcgcgagc aaaatttaag ctacaacaag gcaaggcttg accgacaatt
       61 gcatgaagaa tctgcttagg gttaggcgtt ttgcgctgct tcgcgatgta cgggccagat
      121 atacgcgttg acattgatta ttgactagtt attaatagta atcaattacg gggtcattag
      181 ttcatagccc atatatggag ttccgcgtta cataacttac ggtaaatggc ccgcctggct
      241 gaccgcccaa cgacccccgc ccattgacgt caataatgac gtatgttccc atagtaacgc
      301 caatagggac tttccattga cgtcaatggg tggagtattt acggtaaact gcccacttgg
      361 cagtacatca agtgtatcat atgccaagta cgccccctat tgacgtcaat gacggtaaat
      421 ggcccgcctg gcattatgcc cagtacatga ccttatggga ctttcctact tggcagtaca
      481 tctacgtatt agtcatcgct attaccatgg tgatgcggtt ttggcagtac atcaatgggc
      541 gtggatagcg gtttgactca cggggatttc caagtctcca ccccattgac gtcaatggga
      601 gtttgttttg gcaccaaaat caacgggact ttccaaaatg tcgtaacaac tccgccccat
      661 tgacgcaaat gggcggtagg cgtgtacggt gggaggtcta tataagcagc gcgttttgcc
      721 tgtactgggt ctctctggtt agaccagatc tgagcctggg agctctctgg ctaactaggg
      781 aacccactgc ttaagcctca ataaagcttg ccttgagtgc ttcaagtagt gtgtgcccgt
      841 ctgttgtgtg actctggtaa ctagagatcc ctcagaccct tttagtcagt gtggaaaatc
      901 tctagcagtg gcgcccgaac agggacttga aagcgaaagg gaaaccagag gagctctctc
      961 gacgcaggac tcggcttgct gaagcgcgca cggcaagagg cgaggggcgg cgactggtga
     1021 gtacgccaaa aattttgact agcggaggct agaaggagag agatgggtgc gagagcgtca
     1081 gtattaagcg ggggagaatt agatcgcgat gggaaaaaat tcggttaagg ccagggggaa
     1141 agaaaaaata taaattaaaa catatagtat gggcaagcag ggagctagaa cgattcgcag
     1201 ttaatcctgg cctgttagaa acatcagaag gctgtagaca aatactggga cagctacaac
     1261 catcccttca gacaggatca gaagaactta gatcattata taatacagta gcaaccctct
     1321 attgtgtgca tcaaaggata gagataaaag acaccaagga agctttagac aagatagagg
     1381 aagagcaaaa caaaagtaag accaccgcac agcaagcggc cgctgatctt cagacctgga
     1441 ggaggagata tgagggacaa ttggagaagt gaattatata aatataaagt agtaaaaatt
     1501 gaaccattag gagtagcacc caccaaggca aagagaagag tggtgcagag agaaaaaaga
     1561 gcagtgggaa taggagcttt gttccttggg ttcttgggag cagcaggaag cactatgggc
     1621 gcagcgtcaa tgacgctgac ggtacaggcc agacaattat tgtctggtat agtgcagcag
     1681 cagaacaatt tgctgagggc tattgaggcg caacagcatc tgttgcaact cacagtctgg
     1741 ggcatcaagc agctccaggc aagaatcctg gctgtggaaa gatacctaaa ggatcaacag
     1801 ctcctgggga tttggggttg ctctggaaaa ctcatttgca ccactgctgt gccttggaat
     1861 gctagttgga gtaataaatc tctggaacag atttggaatc acacgacctg gatggagtgg
     1921 gacagagaaa ttaacaatta cacaagctta atacactcct taattgaaga atcgcaaaac
     1981 cagcaagaaa agaatgaaca agaattattg gaattagata aatgggcaag tttgtggaat
     2041 tggtttaaca taacaaattg gctgtggtat ataaaattat tcataatgat agtaggaggc
     2101 ttggtaggtt taagaatagt ttttgctgta ctttctatag tgaatagagt taggcaggga
     2161 tattcaccat tatcgtttca gacccacctc ccaaccccga ggggacccga caggcccgaa
     2221 ggaatagaag aagaaggtgg agagagagac agagacagat ccattcgatt agtgaacgga
     2281 tcggcactgc gtgcgccaat tctgcagaca aatggcagta ttcatccaca attttaaaag
     2341 aaaagggggg attggggggt acagtgcagg ggaaagaata gtagacataa tagcaacaga
     2401 catacaaact aaagaattac aaaaacaaat tacaaaaatt caaaattttc gggtttatta
     2461 cagggacagc agagatccag tttggttaga tctcgagttt accactccct atcagtgata
     2521 gagaaaagtg aaagtcgagt ttaccactcc ctatcagtga tagagaaaag tgaaagtcga
     2581 gtttaccact ccctatcagt gatagagaaa agtgaaagtc gagtttacca ctccctatca
     2641 gtgatagaga aaagtgaaag tcgagtttac cactccctat cagtgataga gaaaagtgaa
     2701 agtcgagttt accactccct atcagtgata gagaaaagtg aaagtcgagt ttaccactcc
     2761 ctatcagtga tagagaaaag tgaaagtcga gctcggtacc cgggtcgagg taggcgtgta
     2821 cggtgggagg cctatataag cagagctcgt ttagtgaacc gtcagatcgc ctggagacgc
     2881 catccacgct gttttgacct ccatagaaga caccgggacc gatccagcct ccgcggcccc
     2941 gaattgatgc cgaacgacga cacattcggc aagccctcta ccccgacgga ggttcctcac
     3001 gctcccggag ccccgccgca gggcaaagcc ggaggttaca gcaaagctgc cggggcgatg
     3061 gctggagcgg ctggaggctc gggcgcgggg ggcagcggag gtgcctcggg ctccgggccg
     3121 tcgggcctgg gttctggaag caagaagtcc ccgaggctgc ccaaatgcgc tcgctgcagg
     3181 aaccacggct acgcgtcgcc gctcaagggc cacaagcgct tctgcatgtg gcgggattgc
     3241 cagtgcaaga agtgcagcct gattgcggag cgacagcggg tgatggccgc gcaggtggcc
     3301 ctgagaagac agcaggccca ggaagaagaa ctgggtatca gccacccaat tccgctgccc
     3361 agcgcagccg agctcctggt caaaagggag aataatgcca gcaacccgtg cctgatggcc
     3421 gagaacagca gctctgccca gcccccaccg gccagcaccc caacccccgc tgcctcagag
     3481 ggacgcatgg tcatccagga tattcctgct gtcaccagca gagggcatat ggagaacaca
     3541 tctgacctgg tatcagaccc cgcctactac agcagctttt accagccttc tctgtttcct
     3601 tactacaaca atctgtacaa ctacccccag tattccatgg ccttgtctgc tgagtcctcc
     3661 tcaggggagg tggggaattc cctcggggga tcccccgtga agaacagcct gcggagtctc
     3721 ccagcacctt acgtgcctgc tcagactgga aaccagtggc agatgaagac ctcagagagc
     3781 cgccacccag tgagctccca gtaccggatg cactcatact acgggcctcc ctcctacctg
     3841 ggccagagca tgtcccagat ctttaccttc gaggaaggcc cctcctactc agaagccaaa
     3901 gccagtgtgt tctcgccccc cagcagtcaa gattctggct tggtctccct ctccagcagc
     3961 tctccgatga gcaacgagag ctcgaaggga gttctggaat gtgagtctgc gtcctcggaa
     4021 cctagcagct acgccgtcaa ccaggtcctg gaagaggatg aggacgagtg acaattcgat
     4081 atcaagctta tcgataatca acctctggat tacaaaattt gtgaaagatt gactggtatt
     4141 cttaactatg ttgctccttt tacgctatgt ggatacgctg ctttaatgcc tttgtatcat
     4201 gctattgctt cccgtatggc tttcattttc tcctccttgt ataaatcctg gttgctgtct
     4261 ctttatgagg agttgtggcc cgttgtcagg caacgtggcg tggtgtgcac tgtgtttgct
     4321 gacgcaaccc ccactggttg gggcattgcc accacctgtc agctcctttc cgggactttc
     4381 gctttccccc tccctattgc cacggcggaa ctcatcgccg cctgccttgc ccgctgctgg
     4441 acaggggctc ggctgttggg cactgacaat tccgtggtgt tgtcggggaa atcatcgtcc
     4501 tttccttggc tgctcgcctg tgttgccacc tggattctgc gcgggacgtc cttctgctac
     4561 gtcccttcgg ccctcaatcc agcggacctt ccttcccgcg gcctgctgcc ggctctgcgg
     4621 cctcttccgc gtcttcgcct tcgccctcag acgagtcgga tctccctttg ggccgcctcc
     4681 ccgcatcgat accgtcgacc tcgagaccta gaaaaacatg gagcaatcac aagtagcaat
     4741 acagcagcta ccaatgctga ttgtgcctgg ctagaagcac aagaggagga ggaggtgggt
     4801 tttccagtca cacctcaggt acctttaaga ccaatgactt acaaggcagc tgtagatctt
     4861 agccactttt taaaagaaaa ggggggactg gaagggctaa ttcactccca acgaagacaa
     4921 gatatccttg atctgtggat ctaccacaca caaggctact tccctgattg gcagaactac
     4981 acaccagggc cagggatcag atatccactg acctttggat ggtgctacaa gctagtacca
     5041 gttgagcaag agaaggtaga agaagccaat gaaggagaga acacccgctt gttacaccct
     5101 gtgagcctgc atgggatgga tgacccggag agagaagtat tagagtggag gtttgacagc
     5161 cgcctagcat ttcatcacat ggcccgagag ctgcatccgg actgtactgg gtctctctgg
     5221 ttagaccaga tctgagcctg ggagctctct ggctaactag ggaacccact gcttaagcct
     5281 caataaagct tgccttgagt gcttcaagta gtgtgtgccc gtctgttgtg tgactctggt
     5341 aactagagat ccctcagacc cttttagtca gtgtggaaaa tctctagcag ggcccgttta
     5401 aacccgctga tcagcctcga ctgtgccttc tagttgccag ccatctgttg tttgcccctc
     5461 ccccgtgcct tccttgaccc tggaaggtgc cactcccact gtcctttcct aataaaatga
     5521 ggaaattgca tcgcattgtc tgagtaggtg tcattctatt ctggggggtg gggtggggca
     5581 ggacagcaag ggggaggatt gggaagacaa tagcaggcat gctggggatg cggtgggctc
     5641 tatggcttct gaggcggaaa gaaccagctg gggctctagg gggtatcccc nnnnnnnnnn
     5701 nnnnnnnnnn nnnnnnnnnn nnnnnnnnnn nnnnnnnnnn nnnnnnnnnn nnnnnnnnnn
     5761 nnnnnnnnnn nnnnnnnnnn nnnnnnnnnn nnnnnnnnnn nnnnnnnnnn nnnncnnnnn
     5821 nnnnnnnnnn nnnnnnnnnn nnnnnnnnnn nnnnnnnnnn nnnnnnnnnn nnnnnnnnnn
     5881 nnnnnnnnnn nnnnnnnnnn nnnnnnannn nnnnnnnnnn nnnnnnnnnn nnnnnnnnnn
     5941 nnnnnnnnnn nnnnnncctt tgacgttgga gtccacgttc tttaatagtg gactcttgtt
     6001 ccaaactgga acaacactca accctatctc ggtctattct tttgatttat aagggatttt
     6061 gccgatttcg gcctattggt taaaaaatga gctgatttaa caaaaattta acgcgaatta
     6121 attctgtgga atgtgtgtca gttagggtgt ggaaagtccc caggctcccc agcaggcaga
     6181 agtatgcaaa gcatgcatct caattagtca gcaaccaggt gtggaaagtc cccaggctcc
     6241 ccagcaggca gaagtatgca aagcatgcat ctcaattagt cagcaaccat agtcccgccc
     6301 ctaactccgc ccatcccgcc cctaactccg cccagttccg cccattctcc gccccatggc
     6361 tgactaattt tttttattta tgcagaggcc gaggccgcct ctgcctctga gctattccag
     6421 aagtagtgag gaggcttttt tggaggccta ggcttttgca aaaagctccc gggagcttgt
     6481 atatccattt tcggatctga tcagcacgtg ttgacaatta atcatcggca tagtatatcg
     6541 gcatagtata atacgacaag gtgaggaact aaaccatggc caagttgacc agtgccgttc
     6601 cggtgctcac cgcgcgcgac gtcgccggag cggtcgagtt ctggaccgac cggctcgggt
     6661 tctcccggga cttcgtggag gacgacttcg ccggtgtggt ccgggacgac gtgaccctgt
     6721 tcatcagcgc ggtccaggac caggtggtgc cggacaacac cctggcctgg gtgtgggtgc
     6781 gcggcctgga cgagctgtac gccgagtggt cggaggtcgt gtccacgaac ttccgggacg
     6841 cctccgggcc ggccatgacc gagatcggcg agcagccgtg ggggcgggag ttcgccctgc
     6901 gcgacccggc cggcaactgc gtgcacttcg tggccgagga gcaggactga cacgtgctac
     6961 gagatttcga ttccaccgcc gccttctatg aaaggttggg cttcggaatc gttttccggg
     7021 acgccggctg gatgatcctc cagcgcgggg atctcatgct ggagttcttc gcccacccca
     7081 acttgtttat tgcagcttat aatggttaca aataaagcaa tagcatcaca aatttcacaa
     7141 ataaagcatt tttttcactg cattctagtt gtggtttgtc caaactcatc aatgtatctt
     7201 atcatgtctg tataccgtcg acctctagct agagcttggc gtaatcatgg tcatagctgt
     7261 ttcctgtgtg aaattgttat ccgctcacaa ttccacacaa catacgagcc ggaagcataa
     7321 agtgtaaagc ctggggtgcc taatgagtga gctaactcac attaattgcg ttgcgctcac
     7381 tgcccgcttt ccagtcggga aacctgtcgt gccagctgca ttaatgaatc ggccaacgcg
     7441 cggggagagg cggtttgcgt attgggcgct cttccgcttc ctcgctcact gactcgctgc
     7501 gctcggtcgt tcggctgcgg cgagcggtat cagctcactc aaaggcggta atacggttat
     7561 ccacagaatc aggggataac gcaggaaaga acatgtgagc aaaaggccag caaaaggcca
     7621 ggaaccgtaa aaaggccgcg ttgctggcgt ttttccatag gctccgcccc cctgacgagc
     7681 atcacaaaaa tcgacgctca agtcagaggt ggcgaaaccc gacaggacta taaagatacc
     7741 aggcgtttcc ccctggaagc tccctcgtgc gctctcctgt tccgaccctg ccgcttaccg
     7801 gatacctgtc cgcctttctc ccttcgggaa gcgtggcgct ttctcatagc tcacgctgta
     7861 ggtatctcag ttcggtgtag gtcgttcgct ccaagctggg ctgtgtgcac gaaccccccg
     7921 ttcagcccga ccgctgcgcc ttatccggta actatcgtct tgagtccaac ccggtaagac
     7981 acgacttatc gccactggca gcagccactg gtaacaggat tagcagagcg aggtatgtag
     8041 gcggtgctac agagttcttg aagtggtggc ctaactacgg ctacactaga agaacagtat
     8101 ttggtatctg cgctctgctg aagccagtta ccttcggaaa aagagttggt agctcttgat
     8161 ccggcaaaca aaccaccgct ggtagcggtg gtttttttgt ttgcaagcag cagattacgc
     8221 gcagaaaaaa aggatctcaa gaagatcctt tgatcttttc tacggggtct gacgctcagt
     8281 ggaacgaaaa ctcacgttaa gggattttgg tcatgagatt atcaaaaagg atcttcacct
     8341 agatcctttt aaattaaaaa tgaagtttta aatcaatcta aagtatatat gagtaaactt
     8401 ggtctgacag ttaccaatgc ttaatcagtg aggcacctat ctcagcgatc tgtctatttc
     8461 gttcatccat agttgcctga ctccccgtcg tgtagataac tacgatacgg gagggcttac
     8521 catctggccc cagtgctgca atgataccgc gagacccacg ctcaccggct ccagatttat
     8581 cagcaataaa ccagccagcc ggaagggccg agcgcagaag tggtcctgca actttatccg
     8641 cctccatcca gtctattaat tgttgccggg aagctagagt aagtagttcg ccagttaata
     8701 gtttgcgcaa cgttgttgcc attgctacag gcatcgtggt gtcacgctcg tcgtttggta
     8761 tggcttcatt cagctccggt tcccaacgat caaggcgagt tacatgatcc cccatgttgt
     8821 gcaaaaaagc ggttagctcc ttcggtcctc cgatcgttgt cagaagtaag ttggccgcag
     8881 tgttatcact catggttatg gcagcactgc ataattctct tactgtcatg ccatccgtaa
     8941 gatgcttttc tgtgactggt gagtactcaa ccaagtcatt ctgagaatag tgtatgcggc
     9001 gaccgagttg ctcttgcccg gcgtcaatac gggataatac cgcgccacat agcagaactt
     9061 taaaagtgct catcattgga aaacgttctt cggggcgaaa actctcaagg atcttaccgc
     9121 tgttgagatc cagttcgatg taacccactc gtgcacccaa ctgatcttca gcatctttta
     9181 ctttcaccag cgtttctggg tgagcaaaaa caggaaggca aaatgccgca aaaaagggaa
     9241 taagggcgac acggaaatgt tgaatactca tactcttcct ttttcaatat tattgaagca
     9301 tttatcaggg ttattgtctc atgagcggat acatatttga atgtatttag aaaaataaac
     9361 aaataggggt tccgcgcaca tttccccgaa aagtgccacc tgacgtcgac ggatcgggag
     9421 atctcccgat cccctatggt gcactctcag tacaatctgc tctgatgccg catagttaag
     9481 ccagtatctg ctccctgctt gtgtgttgga gg
//
