>Addgene plasmid #41083 | FUW-TetO-Dmrt1 | addgene partial sequence | sequence record 55300 | LNCX 5'-AGCTCGTTTAGTGAACCGTCAGATC-3'
TTTGACCTCCATAGAAGACACCGGGACCGATCCAGCCTCCGCGGCCCCGAATTGATGCCGAACGACGACA
CATTCGGCAAGCCCTCTACCCCGACGGAGGTTCCTCACGCTCCCGGAGCCCCGCCGCAGGGCAAAGCCGG
AGGTTACAGCAAAGCTGCCGGGGCGATGGCTGGAGCGGCTGGAGGCTCGGGCGCGGGGGGCAGCGGAGGT
GCCTCGGGCTCCGGGCCGTCGGGCCTGGGTTCTGGAAGCAAGAAGTCCCCGAGGCTGCCCAAATGCGCTC
GCTGCAGGAACCACGGCTACGCGTCGCCGCTCAAGGGCCACAAGCGCTTCTGCATGTGGCGGGATTGCCA
GTGCAAGAAGTGCAGCCTGATTGCGGAGCGACAGCGGGTGATGGCCGCGCAGGTGGCCCTGAGAAGACAG
CAGGCCCAGGAAGAAGAACTGGGTATCAGCCACCCAATTCCGCTGCCCAGCGCAGCCGAGCTCCTGGTCA
AAAGGGAGAATAATGCCAGCAACCCGTGCCTGATGGCCGAGAACAGCAGCTCTGCCCAGCCCCCACCGGC
CAGCACCCCAACCCCCGCTGCCTCAGAGGGACGCATGGTCATCCAGGATATTCCTGCTGTCACCAGCAGA
GGGCATATGGAGAACACATCTGACCTGGTATCAGACCCCGCCTACTACAGCAGCTTTTACCAGCCTTCTC
TGTTTCCTTACTACAACAATCTGTACAACTACCCCCAGTATTCCATGGCCTTGTCTGCTGAGTCCTCCTC
AGGGGAGGTGGGGAATTCCCTCGGGGGATCCCCCGTGAAGAACAGCCTGCGGAGTCTCCCAGCACCTTAC
GTGCCTGCTCAGACTGGAA
